>Addgene plasmid #138464 | pGEX4T1-ORF24-NTD | addgene full sequence | sequence record 272901 | Addgene NGS Result
TGTGGAATTGTGAGCGGATAACAATTTCACACAGGAAACAGTATTCATGTCCCCTATACTAGGTTATTGG
AAAATTAAGGGCCTTGTGCAACCCACTCGACTTCTTTTGGAATATCTTGAAGAAAAATATGAAGAGCATT
TGTATGAGCGCGATGAAGGTGATAAATGGCGAAACAAAAAGTTTGAATTGGGTTTGGAGTTTCCCAATCT
TCCTTATTATATTGATGGTGATGTTAAATTAACACAGTCTATGGCCATCATACGTTATATAGCTGACAAG
CACAACATGTTGGGTGGTTGTCCAAAAGAGCGTGCAGAGATTTCAATGCTTGAAGGAGCGGTTTTGGATA
TTAGATACGGTGTTTCGAGAATTGCATATAGTAAAGACTTTGAAACTCTCAAAGTTGATTTTCTTAGCAA
GCTACCTGAAATGCTGAAAATGTTCGAAGATCGTTTATGTCATAAAACATATTTAAATGGTGATCATGTA
ACCCATCCTGACTTCATGTTGTATGACGCTCTTGATGTTGTTTTATACATGGACCCAATGTGCCTGGATG
CGTTCCCAAAATTAGTTTGTTTTAAAAAACGTATTGAAGCTATCCCACAAATTGATAAGTACTTGAAATC
CAGCAAGTATATAGCATGGCCTTTGCAGGGCTGGCAAGCCACGTTTGGTGGTGGCGACCATCCTCCAAAA
TCGGATCTGGTTCCGCGTGGATCCATGGCAGCGCTCGAGGGCCCCCTACTACTGCCACCGAGCGCCTCCC
TGACGACGAGTCCGCAGACCACGTGTTATCAAGCGACTTGGGAATCACAGCTGGAAATATTCTGCTGTCT
GGCCACCAACTCGCACCTGCAGGCAGAGCTGACCTTAGAAGGTCTTGATAAGATGATGCAGCCCGAGCCC
ACCTTTTTCGCCTGCAGAGCGATACGCAGACTACTCCTGGGGGAACGCCTCCACCCTTTTATACATCAAG
AAGGGACTCTTTTGGGAAAAGTGGGTCGACGGTACAGCGGCGAAGGTTTAATAATTGACGGTGGTGGAGT
GTTTACGCGCGGACAGATAGACACCGACAACTACCTACCTGCGGTGGGATCATGGGAACTTACCGATGAT
TGTGATAAACCCTGCGAATTCAGGGAGCTACGCTCGCTGTATCTTCCCGCGCTACTAACGTGCACCATAT
GTTACAAAGCCATGTTCAGGATAGTGTGCAGGTACCTGGAGTTCTGGGAGTTCGAACAGTGTTTTCATGC
GTTTCTGGCGGTGTTGCCCCATAGTCTACAACCCACAATCTATCAAAATTATTTTGCACTCCTGGAGTAA
GCGGCCGCATCGTGACTGACTGACGATCTGCCTCGCGCGTTTCGGTGATGACGGTGAAAACCTCTGACAC
ATGCAGCTCCCGGAGACGGTCACAGCTTGTCTGTAAGCGGATGCCGGGAGCAGACAAGCCCGTCAGGGCG
CGTCAGCGGGTGTTGGCGGGTGTCGGGGCGCAGCCATGACCCAGTCACGTAGCGATAGCGGAGTGTATAA
TTCTTGAAGACGAAAGGGCCTCGTGATACGCCTATTTTTATAGGTTAATGTCATGATAATAATGGTTTCT
TAGACGTCAGGTGGCACTTTTCGGGGAAATGTGCGCGGAACCCCTATTTGTTTATTTTTCTAAATACATT
CAAATATGTATCCGCTCATGAGACAATAACCCTGATAAATGCTTCAATAATATTGAAAAAGGAAGAGTAT
GAGTATTCAACATTTCCGTGTCGCCCTTATTCCCTTTTTTGCGGCATTTTGCCTTCCTGTTTTTGCTCAC
CCAGAAACGCTGGTGAAAGTAAAAGATGCTGAAGATCAGTTGGGTGCACGAGTGGGTTACATCGAACTGG
ATCTCAACAGCGGTAAGATCCTTGAGAGTTTTCGCCCCGAAGAACGTTTTCCAATGATGAGCACTTTTAA
AGTTCTGCTATGTGGCGCGGTATTATCCCGTGTTGACGCCGGGCAAGAGCAACTCGGTCGCCGCATACAC
TATTCTCAGAATGACTTGGTTGAGTACTCACCAGTCACAGAAAAGCATCTTACGGATGGCATGACAGTAA
GAGAATTATGCAGTGCTGCCATAACCATGAGTGATAACACTGCGGCCAACTTACTTCTGACAACGATCGG
AGGACCGAAGGAGCTAACCGCTTTTTTGCACAACATGGGGGATCATGTAACTCGCCTTGATCGTTGGGAA
CCGGAGCTGAATGAAGCCATACCAAACGACGAGCGTGACACCACGATGCCTGCAGCAATGGCAACAACGT
TGCGCAAACTATTAACTGGCGAACTACTTACTCTAGCTTCCCGGCAACAATTAATAGACTGGATGGAGGC
GGATAAAGTTGCAGGACCACTTCTGCGCTCGGCCCTTCCGGCTGGCTGGTTTATTGCTGATAAATCTGGA
GCCGGTGAGCGTGGGTCTCGCGGTATCATTGCAGCACTGGGGCCAGATGGTAAGCCCTCCCGTATCGTAG
TTATCTACACGACGGGGAGTCAGGCAACTATGGATGAACGAAATAGACAGATCGCTGAGATAGGTGCCTC
ACTGATTAAGCATTGGTAACTGTCAGACCAAGTTTACTCATATATACTTTAGATTGATTTAAAACTTCAT
TTTTAATTTAAAAGGATCTAGGTGAAGATCCTTTTTGATAATCTCATGACCAAAATCCCTTAACGTGAGT
TTTCGTTCCACTGAGCGTCAGACCCCGTAGAAAAGATCAAAGGATCTTCTTGAGATCCTTTTTTTCTGCG
CGTAATCTGCTGCTTGCAAACAAAAAAACCACCGCTACCAGCGGTGGTTTGTTTGCCGGATCAAGAGCTA
CCAACTCTTTTTCCGAAGGTAACTGGCTTCAGCAGAGCGCAGATACCAAATACTGTCCTTCTAGTGTAGC
CGTAGTTAGGCCACCACTTCAAGAACTCTGTAGCACCGCCTACATACCTCGCTCTGCTAATCCTGTTACC
AGTGGCTGCTGCCAGTGGCGATAAGTCGTGTCTTACCGGGTTGGACTCAAGACGATAGTTACCGGATAAG
GCGCAGCGGTCGGGCTGAACGGGGGGTTCGTGCACACAGCCCAGCTTGGAGCGAACGACCTACACCGAAC
TGAGATACCTACAGCGTGAGCTATGAGAAAGCGCCACGCTTCCCGAAGGGAGAAAGGCGGACAGGTATCC
GGTAAGCGGCAGGGTCGGAACAGGAGAGCGCACGAGGGAGCTTCCAGGGGGAAACGCCTGGTATCTTTAT
AGTCCTGTCGGGTTTCGCCACCTCTGACTTGAGCGTCGATTTTTGTGATGCTCGTCAGGGGGGCGGAGCC
TATGGAAAAACGCCAGCAACGCGGCCTTTTTACGGTTCCTGGCCTTTTGCTGGCCTTTTGCTCACATGTT
CTTTCCTGCGTTATCCCCTGATTCTGTGGATAACCGTATTACCGCCTTTGAGTGAGCTGATACCGCTCGC
CGCAGCCGAACGACCGAGCGCAGCGAGTCAGTGAGCGAGGAAGCGGAAGAGCGCCTGATGCGGTATTTTC
TCCTTACGCATCTGTGCGGTATTTCACACCGCATAAATTCCGACACCATCGAATGGCGCAAAACCTTTCG
CGGTATGGCATGATAGCGCCCGGAAGAGAGTCAATTCAGGGTGGTGAATGTGAAACCAGTAACGTTATAC
GATGTCGCAGAGTATGCCGGTGTCTCTTATCAGACCGTTTCCCGCGTGGTGAACCAGGCCAGCCACGTTT
CTGCGAAAACGCGGGAAAAAGTGGAAGCGGCGATGGCGGAGCTGAATTACATTCCCAACCGCGTGGCACA
ACAACTGGCGGGCAAACAGTCGTTGCTGATTGGCGTTGCCACCTCCAGTCTGGCCCTGCACGCGCCGTCG
CAAATTGTCGCGGCGATTAAATCTCGCGCCGATCAACTGGGTGCCAGCGTGGTGGTGTCGATGGTAGAAC
GAAGCGGCGTCGAAGCCTGTAAAGCGGCGGTGCACAATCTTCTCGCGCAACGCGTCAGTGGGCTGATCAT
TAACTATCCGCTGGATGACCAGGATGCCATTGCTGTGGAAGCTGCCTGCACTAATGTTCCGGCGTTATTT
CTTGATGTCTCTGACCAGACACCCATCAACAGTATTATTTTCTCCCATGAAGACGGTACGCGACTGGGCG
TGGAGCATCTGGTCGCATTGGGTCACCAGCAAATCGCGCTGTTAGCGGGCCCATTAAGTTCTGTCTCGGC
GCGTCTGCGTCTGGCTGGCTGGCATAAATATCTCACTCGCAATCAAATTCAGCCGATAGCGGAACGGGAA
GGCGACTGGAGTGCCATGTCCGGTTTTCAACAAACCATGCAAATGCTGAATGAGGGCATCGTTCCCACTG
CGATGCTGGTTGCCAACGATCAGATGGCGCTGGGCGCAATGCGCGCCATTACCGAGTCCGGGCTGCGCGT
TGGTGCGGATATCTCGGTAGTGGGATACGACGATACCGAAGACAGCTCATGTTATATCCCGCCGTTAACC
ACCATCAAACAGGATTTTCGCCTGCTGGGGCAAACCAGCGTGGACCGCTTGCTGCAACTCTCTCAGGGCC
AGGCGGTGAAGGGCAATCAGCTGTTGCCCGTCTCACTGGTGAAAAGAAAAACCACCCTGGCGCCCAATAC
GCAAACCGCCTCTCCCCGCGCGTTGGCCGATTCATTAATGCAGCTGGCACGACAGGTTTCCCGACTGGAA
AGCGGGCAGTGAGCGCAACGCAATTAATGTAAGTTAGCTCACTCATTAGGCACCCCAGGCTTTACACTTT
ATGCTTCCGGCTCGTATGTTGTGTGGAATTGTGAGCGGATAACAATTTCACACAGGAAACAGCTATGACC
ATGATTACGGATTCACTGGCCGTCGTTTTACAACGTCGTGACTGGGAAAACCCTGGCGTTACCCAACTTA
ATCGCCTTGCAGCACATCCCCCTTTCGCCAGCTGGCGTAATAGCGAAGAGGCCCGCACCGATCGCCCTTC
CCAACAGTTGCGCAGCCTGAATGGCGAATGGCGCTTTGCCTGGTTTCCGGCACCAGAAGCGGTGCCGGAA
AGCTGGCTGGAGTGCGATCTTCCTGAGGCCGATACTGTCGTCGTCCCCTCAAACTGGCAGATGCACGGTT
ACGATGCGCCCATCTACACCAACGTGACCTATCCCATTACGGTCAATCCGCCGTTTGTTCCCACGGAGAA
TCCGACGGGTTGTTACTCGCTCACATTTAATGTTGATGAAAGCTGGCTACAGGAAGGCCAGACGCGAATT
ATTTTTGATGGCGTTGGAATTAGCTTATCGACTGCACGGTGCACCAATGCTTCTGGCGTCAGGCAGCCAT
CGGAAGCTGTGGTATGGCTGTGCAGGTCGTAAATCACTGCATAATTCGTGTCGCTCAAGGCGCACTCCCG
TTCTGGATAATGTTTTTTGCGCCGACATCATAACGGTTCTGGCAAATATTCTGAAATGAGCTGTTGACAA
TTAATCATCGGCTCGTATAATG
Features (pLannotate 1.2.2; 17 found; start..end, strand, type, name):
      8..24      +  protein_bind   lac operator: The lac repressor binds to the lac operator to inhibit transcription in E. coli. This inhibition can be relieved by adding lactose or isopropyl-β-D-thiogalactopyranoside (IPTG). lac repressor encoded by lacI
     47..700     +  CDS            GST26_SCHJA: Experimental evidence at protein level: Swiss-Prot protein existence level 1. GST isoenzymes appear to play a central role in the parasite detoxification system. Other functions are also suspected including a role in increasing the solubility of haematin in the parasite gut. From Schistosoma japonicum (Blood fluke).
    725..1327    +  CDS            ORF24 (fragment): ORF24_HHV8P - Protein inferred from homology: Swiss-Prot protein existence level 3. From Human herpesvirus 8 type P (isolate GK18) (HHV-8) (Kaposi's sarcoma-associated herpesvirus).
   1358..1397    +  CDS            rop (fragment): Rop protein, which maintains plasmids at low copy number; rop
   1499..1539    +  misc_feature   bom (fragment): basis of mobility region from pBR322
   1644..1748    +  promoter       AmpR promoter: bla
   1749..2609    +  CDS            AmpR: β-lactamase; bla; confers resistance to ampicillin, carbenicillin, and related antibiotics
   2780..3368    +  rep_origin     ori: high-copy-number ColE1/pMB1/pBR322/pUC origin of replication
   3554..3605    -  misc_feature   bom (fragment): basis of mobility region from pBR322
   3612..3689    +  promoter       lacI promoter: lacI
   3690..4772    +  CDS            lacI: lac repressor; lacI; The lac repressor binds to the lac operator to inhibit transcription in E. coli. This inhibition can be relieved by adding lactose or isopropyl-β-D-thiogalactopyranoside (IPTG).
   4785..4806    +  protein_bind   CAP binding site: CAP binding activates transcription in the presence of cAMP. E. coli catabolite activator protein
   4821..4851    +  promoter       lac promoter: promoter for the E. coli lac operon
   4859..4875    +  protein_bind   lac operator: The lac repressor binds to the lac operator to inhibit transcription in E. coli. This inhibition can be relieved by adding lactose or isopropyl-β-D-thiogalactopyranoside (IPTG). lac repressor encoded by lacI
   4895..5068    +  CDS            lacZα: LacZα fragment of β-galactosidase; lacZ fragment
   5332..5448    -  CDS            yciV (fragment): RNAAM_ECOLI - Also known as trpH From Escherichia coli (strain K12).
   5524..5552    +  promoter       tac promoter: strong E. coli promoter; hybrid between the trp and lac UV5 promoters
