[The description below was written by a language model from this plasmid's Addgene catalogue record and pLannotate feature annotations shown in this document.]
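Description:
pGEX4T1-ORF24-NTD is a bacterial expression plasmid built on the pGEX-4T-1 backbone for producing a glutathione S-transferase fusion of the N-terminal domain of ORF24 from Kaposi's sarcoma-associated herpesvirus (KSHV, HHV-8). The 603 bp insert encodes amino acids 1–201 of ORF24 and was placed between the BamHI and NotI sites, both of which are retained, giving a total plasmid size of 5,552 bp. The plasmid replicates in E. coli from a ColE1/pMB1-type origin and is selected with ampicillin through the β-lactamase gene and its own promoter. The catalogue lists the copy number as unknown.

Expression is driven by the tac promoter, a strong trp/lac hybrid, followed by a lac operator. In the annotated sequence the promoter sits at the end of the numbered record and the operator at its start, so the expression cassette spans the origin of the circular map. Downstream lies the Schistosoma japonicum GST coding sequence, followed after a short linker by the ORF24 fragment, so GST sits at the N-terminus of the fusion. A lacI gene carried on the plasmid supplies lac repressor, keeping the promoter off until it is induced with IPTG. The remaining annotations (lac promoter, lacZα, and the rop, bom and yciV fragments) are backbone remnants rather than functional payload. The GST tag allows affinity capture on glutathione resin. The associated publication concerns ORF24 as a viral TATA-box-binding protein that contacts the RNA polymerase II C-terminal domain to direct late gene transcription, so this construct would suit purification and binding studies of that domain.
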