Addgene plasmid #138464: pGEX4T1-ORF24-NTD
Purpose: Expresses GST-tagged ORF24-NTD in bacteria
Depositing lab: Britt Glaunsinger. Depositing organization: University of California, Berkeley. Publication: The gammaherpesviral TATA-box-binding protein directly interacts with the CTD of host RNA Pol II to direct late gene transcription. Castaneda AF, Didychuk AL, Louder RK, McCollum CO, Davis ZH, Nogales E, Glaunsinger BA. PLoS Pathog. 2020 Sep 4;16(9):e1008843. doi: 10.1371/journal.ppat.1008843. eCollection 2020 Sep. PubMed 32886723.
Backbone
  Vector backbone: pGEX-4T-1
  Backbone manufacturer: GE Healthcare
  Backbone size w/o insert (bp): 4949
  Total vector size (bp): 5552
  Vector type: Bacterial Expression
Growth in bacteria
  Bacterial resistance: Ampicillin, 100 μg/mL
  Growth temperature: 37°C
  Growth strain: DH5alpha
  Copy number: Unknown
Gene/Insert
  Gene/Insert name: ORF24
  Species: KSHV (HHV-8)
  Insert size (bp): 603
  Mutation: Amino acids 1-201
  Entrez Gene: ORF24 (a.k.a. HHV8GK18_gp27)
  Promoter: tac
  Tag / fusion protein: GST (N terminal on backbone)
  Cloning method: Restriction Enzyme; 5′ cloning site BamHI (not destroyed); 3′ cloning site NotI (not destroyed)
  Sequencing primers: 5′ GGGCTGGCAAGCCACGTTTGGTG; 3′ CCGGGAGCTGCATGTGTCAGAGG
Terms and licenses: Academic/Nonprofit Terms; Industry Terms: Not Available to Industry
How to cite: pGEX4T1-ORF24-NTD was a gift from Britt Glaunsinger (Addgene plasmid # 138464 ; http://n2t.net/addgene:138464 ; RRID:Addgene_138464)
